>Addgene plasmid #106089 | pENTR4_TIAL1 | depositor full sequence | sequence record 200891 | pENTR4_TIAL1 sequence 3674 bps
CTTTCCTGCGTTATCCCCTGATTCTGTGGATAACCGTATTACCGCCTTTGAGTGAGCTGATACCGCTCGC
CGCAGCCGAACGACCGAGCGCAGCGAGTCAGTGAGCGAGGAAGCGGAAGAGCGCCCAATACGCAAACCGC
CTCTCCCCGCGCGTTGGCCGATTCATTAATGCAGCTGGCACGACAGGTTTCCCGACTGGAAAGCGGGCAG
TGAGCGCAACGCAATTAATACGCGTACCGCTAGCCAGGAAGAGTTTGTAGAAACGCAAAAAGGCCATCCG
TCAGGATGGCCTTCTGCTTAGTTTGATGCCTGGCAGTTTATGGCGGGCGTCCTGCCCGCCACCCTCCGGG
CCGTTGCTTCACAACGTTCAAATCCGCTCCCGGCGGATTTGTCCTACTCAGGAGAGCGTTCACCGACAAA
CAACAGATAAAACGAAAGGCCCAGTCTTCCGACTGAGCCTTTCGTTTTATTTGATGCCTGGCAGTTCCCT
ACTCTCGCGTTAACGCTAGCATGGATGTTTTCCCAGTCACGACGTTGTAAAACGACGGCCAGTCTTAAGC
TCGGGCCCCAAATAATGATTTTATTTTGACTGATAGTGACCTGTTCGTTGCAACACATTGATGAGCAATG
CTTTTTTATAATGCCAACTTTGTACAAAAAAGCAGGCTTCATGATGGAAGACGACGGGCAGCCCCGGACT
CTATACGTAGGTAACCTTTCCAGAGATGTGACAGAAGTCCTTATACTTCAGTTGTTCAGTCAGATTGGAC
CCTGTAAAAGCTGTAAAATGATAACAGAGCATACAAGCAATGACCCATATTGCTTTGTGGAATTTTATGA
ACACAGAGATGCAGCTGCTGCATTAGCTGCTATGAATGGGAGAAAAATTTTGGGAAAGGAGGTCAAAGTA
AACTGGGCAACCACACCAAGTAGCCAGAAAAAAGATACTTCCAATCACTTCCATGTGTTTGTTGGGGATT
TGAGTCCAGAAATTACAACAGAAGATATCAAATCAGCATTTGCCCCCTTTGGTAAAATATCGGATGCCCG
GGTAGTTAAAGACATGGCAACTGGAAAATCCAAAGGCTATGGTTTTGTATCTTTTTATAACAAACTGGAT
GCAGAAAATGCGATTGTGCATATGGGCGGTCAGTGGTTGGGTGGTCGTCAAATCCGAACCAATTGGGCCA
CTCGTAAACCACCTGCACCTAAAAGTACACAAGAAAACAACACTAAGCAGTTGAGATTTGAAGATGTAGT
AAACCAGTCAAGTCCAAAAAATTGTACTGTGTACTGTGGAGGAATTGCGTCTGGGTTAACAGATCAGCTT
ATGAGACAGACATTCTCACCATTTGGACAAATTATGGAAATAAGAGTTTTCCCAGAAAAGGGCTATTCAT
TTGTCAGATTTTCAACCCATGAAAGTGCAGCCCATGCCATTGTTTCGGTGAACGGTACTACGATTGAAGG
ACATGTGGTTAAATGCTATTGGGGTAAAGAATCTCCTGATATGACTAAAAACTTCCAACAGGTTGACTAT
AGTCAATGGGGCCAATGGAGCCAAGTGTATGGAAACCCACAACAGTATGGACAGTATATGGCAAATGGGT
GGCAAGTACCGCCTTATGGAGTATACGGGCAACCATGGAATCAACAAGGATTTGGAGTAGATCAATCACC
TTCTGCTGCTTGGATGGGTGGATTTGGTGCTCAGCCTCCCCAAGGACAAGCTCCTCCCCCTGTAATACCT
CCTCCTAACCAAGCCGGATATGGTATGGCAAGTTACCAAACACAGTGAACCCAGCTTTCTTGTACAAAGT
TGGCATTATAAGAAAGCATTGCTTATCAATTTGTTGCAACGAACAGGTCACTATCAGTCAAAATAAAATC
ATTATTTGCCATCCAGCTGATATCCCCTATAGTGAGTCGTATTACATGGTCATAGCTGTTTCCTGGCAGC
TCTGGCCCGTGTCTCAAAATCTCTGATGTTACATTGCACAAGATAAAATAATATCATCATGAACAATAAA
ACTGTCTGCTTACATAAACAGTAATACAAGGGGTGTTATGAGCCATATTCAACGGGAAACGTCGAGGCCG
CGATTAAATTCCAACATGGATGCTGATTTATATGGGTATAAATGGGCTCGCGATAATGTCGGGCAATCAG
GTGCGACAATCTATCGCTTGTATGGGAAGCCCGATGCGCCAGAGTTGTTTCTGAAACATGGCAAAGGTAG
CGTTGCCAATGATGTTACAGATGAGATGGTCAGACTAAACTGGCTGACGGAATTTATGCCTCTTCCGACC
ATCAAGCATTTTATCCGTACTCCTGATGATGCATGGTTACTCACCACTGCGATCCCCGGAAAAACAGCAT
TCCAGGTATTAGAAGAATATCCTGATTCAGGTGAAAATATTGTTGATGCGCTGGCAGTGTTCCTGCGCCG
GTTGCATTCGATTCCTGTTTGTAATTGTCCTTTTAACAGCGATCGCGTATTTCGTCTCGCTCAGGCGCAA
TCACGAATGAATAACGGTTTGGTTGATGCGAGTGATTTTGATGACGAGCGTAATGGCTGGCCTGTTGAAC
AAGTCTGGAAAGAAATGCATAAACTTTTGCCATTCTCACCGGATTCAGTCGTCACTCATGGTGATTTCTC
ACTTGATAACCTTATTTTTGACGAGGGGAAATTAATAGGTTGTATTGATGTTGGACGAGTCGGAATCGCA
GACCGATACCAGGATCTTGCCATCCTATGGAACTGCCTCGGTGAGTTTTCTCCTTCATTACAGAAACGGC
TTTTTCAAAAATATGGTATTGATAATCCTGATATGAATAAATTGCAGTTTCATTTGATGCTCGATGAGTT
TTTCTAATCAGAATTGGTTAATTGGTTGTAACACTGGCAGAGCATTACGCTGACTTGACGGGACGGCGCA
AGCTCATGACCAAAATCCCTTAACGTGAGTTACGCGTCGTTCCACTGAGCGTCAGACCCCGTAGAAAAGA
TCAAAGGATCTTCTTGAGATCCTTTTTTTCTGCGCGTAATCTGCTGCTTGCAAACAAAAAAACCACCGCT
ACCAGCGGTGGTTTGTTTGCCGGATCAAGAGCTACCAACTCTTTTTCCGAAGGTAACTGGCTTCAGCAGA
GCGCAGATACCAAATACTGTTCTTCTAGTGTAGCCGTAGTTAGGCCACCACTTCAAGAACTCTGTAGCAC
CGCCTACATACCTCGCTCTGCTAATCCTGTTACCAGTGGCTGCTGCCAGTGGCGATAAGTCGTGTCTTAC
CGGGTTGGACTCAAGACGATAGTTACCGGATAAGGCGCAGCGGTCGGGCTGAACGGGGGGTTCGTGCACA
CAGCCCAGCTTGGAGCGAACGACCTACACCGAACTGAGATACCTACAGCGTGAGCTATGAGAAAGCGCCA
CGCTTCCCGAAGGGAGAAAGGCGGACAGGTATCCGGTAAGCGGCAGGGTCGGAACAGGAGAGCGCACGAG
GGAGCTTCCAGGGGGAAACGCCTGGTATCTTTATAGTCCTGTCGGGTTTCGCCACCTCTGACTTGAGCGT
CGATTTTTGTGATGCTCGTCAGGGGGGCGGAGCCTATGGAAAAACGCCAGCAACGCGGCCTTTTTACGGT
TCCTGGCCTTTTGCTGGCCTTTTGCTCACATGTT
Features (pLannotate 1.2.2; 10 found; start..end, strand, type, name):
    121..213     +  CDS            lacI (fragment): lac repressor; lacI; The lac repressor binds to the lac operator to inhibit transcription in E. coli. This inhibition can be relieved by adding lactose or isopropyl-β-D-thiogalactopyranoside (IPTG).
    268..295     -  terminator     rrnB T2 terminator: transcription terminator T2 from the E. coli rrnB gene
    427..470     +  terminator     rrnB T1 terminator: Escherichia coli rrnB; transcription terminator T1 from the E. coli rrnB gene
    517..553     -  CDS            lacZα (fragment): LacZα fragment of β-galactosidase; lacZ fragment
    569..668     +  protein_bind   attL1: mutant version of attL; recombination site for the Gateway® LR reaction LR Clonase™
    671..1795    +  CDS            TIAL1: TIAR_HUMAN - Experimental evidence at protein level: Swiss-Prot protein existence level 1. RNA-binding protein. Possesses nucleolytic activity against cytotoxic lymphocyte target cells. May be involved in apoptosis. From Homo sapiens (Human).
   1799..1898    -  protein_bind   attL2: mutant version of attL; recombination site for the Gateway® LR reaction LR Clonase™
   1916..1934    -  promoter       T7 promoter: promoter for bacteriophage T7 RNA polymerase
   2068..2877    +  CDS            KanR: aminoglycoside phosphotransferase; aph(3')-Ia; confers resistance to kanamycin in bacteria or G418 (Geneticin®) in eukaryotes
   3024..3612    +  rep_origin     ori: high-copy-number ColE1/pMB1/pBR322/pUC origin of replication
