>Addgene plasmid #106089 | pENTR4_TIAL1 | addgene full sequence | sequence record 219807 | Addgene NGS Result
CAAATAATGATTTTATTTTGACTGATAGTGACCTGTTCGTTGCAACAAATTGATGAGCAATGCTTTTTTA
TAATGCCAACTTTGTACAAAAAAGCAGGCTTCATGATGGAAGACGACGGGCAGCCCCGGACTCTATACGT
AGGTAACCTTTCCAGAGATGTGACAGAAGTCCTTATACTTCAGTTGTTCAGTCAGATTGGACCCTGTAAA
AGCTGTAAAATGATAACAGAGCAACCCGATAGCAGAAGGGTCAACTCTTCTGTTGGATTTTCTGTTTTGC
AGCATACAAGCAATGACCCATATTGCTTTGTGGAATTTTATGAACACAGAGATGCAGCTGCTGCATTAGC
TGCTATGAATGGGAGAAAAATTTTGGGAAAGGAGGTCAAAGTAAACTGGGCAACCACACCAAGTAGCCAG
AAAAAAGATACTTCCAATCACTTCCATGTGTTTGTTGGGGATTTGAGTCCAGAAATTACAACAGAAGATA
TCAAATCAGCATTTGCCCCCTTTGGTAAAATATCGGATGCCCGGGTAGTTAAAGACATGGCAACTGGAAA
ATCCAAAGGCTATGGTTTTGTATCTTTTTATAACAAACTGGATGCAGAAAATGCGATTGTGCATATGGGC
GGTCAGTGGTTGGGTGGTCGTCAAATCCGAACCAATTGGGCCACTCGTAAACCACCTGCACCTAAAAGTA
CACAAGAAAACAACACTAAGCAGTTGAGATTTGAAGATGTAGTAAACCAGTCAAGTCCAAAAAATTGTAC
TGTGTACTGTGGAGGAATTGCGTCTGGGTTAACAGATCAGCTTATGAGACAGACATTCTCACCATTTGGA
CAAATTATGGAAATAAGAGTTTTCCCAGAAAAGGGCTATTCATTTGTCAGATTTTCAACCCATGAAAGTG
CAGCCCATGCCATTGTTTCGGTGAACGGTACTACGATTGAAGGACATGTGGTTAAATGCTATTGGGGTAA
AGAATCTCCTGATATGACTAAAAACTTCCAACAGGTTGACTATAGTCAATGGGGCCAATGGAGCCAAGTG
TATGGAAACCCACAACAGTATGGACAGTATATGGCAAATGGGTGGCAAGTACCGCCTTATGGAGTATACG
GGCAACCATGGAATCAACAAGGATTTGGAGTAGATCAATCACCTTCTGCTGCTTGGATGGGTGGATTTGG
TGCTCAGCCTCCCCAAGGACAAGCTCCTCCCCCTGTAATACCTCCTCCTAACCAAGCCGGATATGGTATG
GCAAGTTACCAAACACAGTGATAAGACCCAGCTTTCTTGTACAAAGTTGGCATTATAAGAAAGCATTGCT
TATCAATTTGTTGCAACGAACAGGTCACTATCAGTCAAAATAAAATCATTATTTGCCATCCAGCTGATAT
CCCCTATAGTGAGTCGTATTACATGGTCATAGCTGTTTCCTGGCAGCTCTGGCCCGTGTCTCAAAATCTC
TGATGTTACATTGCACAAGATAAAAATATATCATCATGAACAATAAAACTGTCTGCTTACATAAACAGTA
ATACAAGGGGTGTTATGAGCCATATTCAACGGGAAACGTCGAGGCCGCGATTAAATTCCAACATGGATGC
TGATTTATATGGGTATAAATGGGCTCGCGATAATGTCGGGCAATCAGGTGCGACAATCTATCGCTTGTAT
GGGAAGCCCGATGCGCCAGAGTTGTTTCTGAAACATGGCAAAGGTAGCGTTGCCAATGATGTTACAGATG
AGATGGTCAGACTAAACTGGCTGACGGAATTTATGCCTCTTCCGACCATCAAGCATTTTATCCGTACTCC
TGATGATGCATGGTTACTCACCACTGCGATCCCCGGAAAAACAGCATTCCAGGTATTAGAAGAATATCCT
GATTCAGGTGAAAATATTGTTGATGCGCTGGCAGTGTTCCTGCGCCGGTTGCATTCGATTCCTGTTTGTA
ATTGTCCTTTTAACAGCGATCGCGTATTTCGTCTCGCTCAGGCGCAATCACGAATGAATAACGGTTTGGT
TGATGCGAGTGATTTTGATGACGAGCGTAATGGCTGGCCTGTTGAACAAGTCTGGAAAGAAATGCATAAA
CTTTTGCCATTCTCACCGGATTCAGTCGTCACTCATGGTGATTTCTCACTTGATAACCTTATTTTTGACG
AGGGGAAATTAATAGGTTGTATTGATGTTGGACGAGTCGGAATCGCAGACCGATACCAGGATCTTGCCAT
CCTATGGAACTGCCTCGGTGAGTTTTCTCCTTCATTACAGAAACGGCTTTTTCAAAAATATGGTATTGAT
AATCCTGATATGAATAAATTGCAGTTTCATTTGATGCTCGATGAGTTTTTCTAATCAGAATTGGTTAATT
GGTTGTAACACTGGCAGAGCATTACGCTGACTTGACGGGACGGCGCAAGCTCATGACCAAAATCCCTTAA
CGTGAGTTACGCGTCGTTCCACTGAGCGTCAGACCCCGTAGAAAAGATCAAAGGATCTTCTTGAGATCCT
TTTTTTCTGCGCGTAATCTGCTGCTTGCAAACAAAAAAACCACCGCTACCAGCGGTGGTTTGTTTGCCGG
ATCAAGAGCTACCAACTCTTTTTCCGAAGGTAACTGGCTTCAGCAGAGCGCAGATACCAAATACTGTTCT
TCTAGTGTAGCCGTAGTTAGGCCACCACTTCAAGAACTCTGTAGCACCGCCTACATACCTCGCTCTGCTA
ATCCTGTTACCAGTGGCTGCTGCCAGTGGCGATAAGTCGTGTCTTACCGGGTTGGACTCAAGACGATAGT
TACCGGATAAGGCGCAGCGGTCGGGCTGAACGGGGGGTTCGTGCACACAGCCCAGCTTGGAGCGAACGAC
CTACACCGAACTGAGATACCTACAGCGTGAGCTATGAGAAAGCGCCACGCTTCCCGAAGGGAGAAAGGCG
GACAGGTATCCGGTAAGCGGCAGGGTCGGAACAGGAGAGCGCACGAGGGAGCTTCCAGGGGGAAACGCCT
GGTATCTTTATAGTCCTGTCGGGTTTCGCCACCTCTGACTTGAGCGTCGATTTTTGTGATGCTCGTCAGG
GGGGCGGAGCCTATGGAAAAACGCCAGCAACGCGGCCTTTTTACGGTTCCTGGCCTTTTGCTGGCCTTTT
GCTCACATGTTCTTTCCTGCGTTATCCCCTGATTCTGTGGATAACCGTATTACCGCCTTTGAGTGAGCTG
ATACCGCTCGCCGCAGCCGAACGACCGAGCGCAGCGAGTCAGTGAGCGAGGAAGCGGAAGAGCGCCCAAT
ACGCAAACCGCCTCTCCCCGCGCGTTGGCCGATTCATTAATGCAGCTGGCACGACAGGTTTCCCGACTGG
AAAGCGGGCAGTGAGCGCAACGCAATTAATACGCGTACCGCTAGCCAGGAAGAGTTTGTAGAAACGCAAA
AAGGCCATCCGTCAGGATGGCCTTCTGCTTAGTTTGATGCCTGGCAGTTTATGGCGGGCGTCCTGCCCGC
CACCCTCCGGGCCGTTGCTTCACAACGTTCAAATCCGCTCCCGGCGGATTTGTCCTACTCAGGAGAGCGT
TCACCGACAAACAACAGATAAAACGAAAGGCCCAGTCTTCCGACTGAGCCTTTCGTTTTATTTGATGCCT
GGCAGTTCCCTACTCTCGCGTTAACGCTAGCATGGATGTTTTCCCAGTCACGACGTTGTAAAACGACGGC
CAGTCTTAAGCTCGGGCCC
Features (pLannotate 1.2.2; 10 found; start..end, strand, type, name):
      1..100     +  protein_bind   attL1: mutant version of attL; recombination site for the Gateway® LR reaction LR Clonase™
    103..1278    +  CDS            Tial1: TIAR_MOUSE - Experimental evidence at protein level: Swiss-Prot protein existence level 1. RNA-binding protein. Possesses nucleolytic activity against cytotoxic lymphocyte target cells. May be involved in apoptosis (By similarity). From Mus musculus (Mouse).
   1286..1385    -  protein_bind   attL2: mutant version of attL; recombination site for the Gateway® LR reaction LR Clonase™
   1403..1421    -  promoter       T7 promoter: promoter for bacteriophage T7 RNA polymerase
   1555..2364    +  CDS            KanR: aminoglycoside phosphotransferase; aph(3')-Ia; confers resistance to kanamycin in bacteria or G418 (Geneticin®) in eukaryotes
   2511..3099    +  rep_origin     ori: high-copy-number ColE1/pMB1/pBR322/pUC origin of replication
   3282..3374    +  CDS            lacI (fragment): lac repressor; lacI; The lac repressor binds to the lac operator to inhibit transcription in E. coli. This inhibition can be relieved by adding lactose or isopropyl-β-D-thiogalactopyranoside (IPTG).
   3429..3456    -  terminator     rrnB T2 terminator: transcription terminator T2 from the E. coli rrnB gene
   3588..3631    +  terminator     rrnB T1 terminator: Escherichia coli rrnB; transcription terminator T1 from the E. coli rrnB gene
   3678..3714    -  CDS            lacZα (fragment): LacZα fragment of β-galactosidase; lacZ fragment
