[The description below was written by a language model from this plasmid's Addgene catalogue record and pLannotate feature annotations shown in this document.]
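Description:
pENTR4_TIAL1 is a Gateway entry clone carrying the coding sequence of human TIAL1 (also known as TIAR or TCBP), an RNA-binding protein of the TIA1 family. Despite the "pENTR4" in its name, the catalogue lists pDONR221 as the backbone and Gateway cloning as the construction method. The plasmid is maintained in E. coli through a high-copy ColE1/pUC-type origin and selected with kanamycin through an aph(3')-Ia resistance gene. Upstream of the cloning region sit the rrnB T1 and T2 transcription terminators, which insulate the insert from read-through transcription. Short lacI and lacZα fragments appear to be backbone remnants rather than functional genes.

The TIAL1 open reading frame lies between attL1 and attL2 sites, so an LR Clonase reaction can transfer it directionally into any attR-containing destination vector, for example for tagged or inducible expression. No promoter positioned to express TIAL1 and no epitope tags are annotated. The only promoter listed is a T7 promoter just outside attL2, on the reverse strand and pointing back towards the insert. Expression therefore depends on the destination vector chosen.

Two sequence records are attached, and they differ. The depositor's sequence is 3,674 nt with an 1,125 nt ORF that best matches human TIAR. The repository's sequencing result is 3,729 nt with a longer 1,176 nt ORF whose closest annotated match is mouse TIAR. The record does not explain this difference. It may reflect an alternative isoform rather than a species discrepancy, so users should check the insert sequence before relying on it.
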