Addgene plasmid #106089: pENTR4_TIAL1
Purpose: Gateway entry vector containing TIAL1
Depositing lab: Thomas Tuschl. Depositing organization: Rockefeller University. Publication: The TIA1 RNA-Binding Protein Family Regulates EIF2AK2-Mediated Stress Response and Cell Cycle Progression. Meyer C, Garzia A, Mazzola M, Gerstberger S, Molina H, Tuschl T. Mol Cell. 2018 Feb 15;69(4):622-635.e6. doi: 10.1016/j.molcel.2018.01.011. PubMed 29429924.
Backbone
  Vector backbone: pDONR221
  Vector type: Gateway entry vector
Growth in bacteria
  Bacterial resistance: Kanamycin, 50 μg/mL
  Growth temperature: 37°C
  Growth strain: DH5alpha
  Copy number: Unknown
Gene/Insert
  Gene/Insert name: TIAL1
  Species: H. sapiens (human)
  Entrez Gene: TIAL1 (a.k.a. TCBP, TIAR)
  Cloning method: Gateway Cloning
Terms and licenses: Academic/Nonprofit Terms; Industry Terms: Not Available to Industry
How to cite: pENTR4_TIAL1 was a gift from Thomas Tuschl (Addgene plasmid # 106089 ; http://n2t.net/addgene:106089 ; RRID:Addgene_106089)
